Addgene plasmid #87363: pBad-HisB-GRvT
Purpose: Expresses GRvT, a tandem heterodimer green and red fluorescent protein
Depositing lab: Robert Campbell. Depositing organization: University of Alberta. Publication: A tandem green-red heterodimeric fluorescent protein with high FRET efficiency. Wiens M, Shen Y, Li X, Salem M, Smisdom N, Zhang W, Brown A, Campbell RE. Chembiochem. 2016 Oct 26. doi: 10.1002/cbic.201600492. PubMed 27781394.
Backbone
  Vector backbone: pBad His B
  Backbone manufacturer: Thermo Fisher Scientific
  Backbone size w/o insert (bp): 4076
  Total vector size (bp): 5494
  Vector type: Bacterial Expression
Growth in bacteria
  Bacterial resistance: Ampicillin, 100 μg/mL
  Growth temperature: 37°C
  Growth strain: DH5alpha
  Copy number: Low Copy
Gene/Insert
  Gene/Insert name: GRvT (alt name: Green-red vine Tomato)
  Species: Synthetic
  Insert size (bp): 1418
  Promoter: AraBad
  Tag / fusion protein: His-Tag (N terminal on backbone)
  Cloning method: Gibson Cloning
  Sequencing primers: 5′ CATGGTATGGCTAGCATGACTGGT; 3′ ACTCAGGAGAGCGTTCAC
Terms and licenses: Academic/Nonprofit Terms; Industry Terms: Not Available to Industry
How to cite: pBad-HisB-GRvT was a gift from Robert Campbell (Addgene plasmid # 87363 ; http://n2t.net/addgene:87363 ; RRID:Addgene_87363)
