[The description below was written by a language model from this plasmid's Addgene catalogue record and pLannotate feature annotations shown in this document.]
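Description:
pBad-HisB-GRvT is a bacterial expression plasmid built on the commercial pBAD/His B backbone and carries GRvT ("Green-red vine Tomato"), a synthetic tandem heterodimer made of a green and a red fluorescent protein joined in a single polypeptide. The plasmid is maintained in E. coli through a ColE1/pBR322-type origin. A bom mobility region and a fragment of rop are also present, and the catalogue lists the plasmid as low copy. Selection is by ampicillin through the bla (AmpR) gene and its own promoter. The catalogue gives a total size of 5494 bp, while the sequenced record used for annotation is 5,481 nt, a small discrepancy that the record does not explain.

Expression is driven by the araBAD promoter, with the divergently transcribed araC regulator encoded on the same plasmid, so transcription is induced by L-arabinose and kept low in its absence. Upstream of the insert, the backbone supplies an N-terminal leader consisting of a 6xHis tag (picked up by the annotation software as a partial match to a composite His-containing tag), the T7 gene 10 leader that promotes efficient translation, and an Xpress epitope containing an enterokinase cleavage site. The roughly 1.4 kb open reading frame that follows was labelled RRvT by the automated annotation, a Discosoma-derived red tandem protein. This is presumably a closest-match call for a related protein, since the catalogue identifies the insert as GRvT. Transcription ends at the rrnB T1 and T2 terminators. The construct is suited to arabinose-inducible production and His-tag purification of GRvT, described in the associated publication title as having high FRET efficiency between its green and red halves.
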