Features (pLannotate 1.2.2; 14 found; start..end, strand, type, name):
     47..925     -  CDS            araC: L-arabinose regulatory protein; araC
    952..1236    +  promoter       araBAD promoter: araBAD; promoter of the L-arabinose operon of E. coli; the araC regulatory gene is transcribed in the opposite direction (Guzman et al., 1995)
   1282..1302    +  CDS            capTEV™ (fragment): composite tag for in vivo biotinylation, TEV protease cleavage, and 6xHis tagging
   1303..1335    +  CDS            T7 tag (gene 10 leader): leader peptide from bacteriophage T7 gene 10 promotes efficient translation in E. coli
   1339..1362    +  CDS            Xpress™ tag: Xpress™ epitope tag, including an enterokinase recognition and cleavage site
   1378..2793    +  CDS            RRvT: RRvT is a basic (constitutively fluorescent) red fluorescent protein published in 2016, derived from Discosoma sp.. It has very low acid sensitivity.
   2884..2999    +  ncRNA          5S rRNA: Accession: RF00001 - 5S ribosomal RNA
   3003..3089    +  terminator     rrnB T1 terminator: Escherichia coli rrnB; transcription terminator T1 from the E. coli rrnB gene
   3181..3208    +  terminator     rrnB T2 terminator: transcription terminator T2 from the E. coli rrnB gene
   3227..3318    +  promoter       AmpR promoter: bla
   3319..4179    +  CDS            AmpR: β-lactamase; bla; confers resistance to ampicillin, carbenicillin, and related antibiotics
   4350..4938    +  rep_origin     ori: high-copy-number ColE1/pMB1/pBR322/pUC origin of replication
   5124..5264    -  misc_feature   bom: basis of mobility region from pBR322
   5366..5406    -  CDS            rop (fragment): Rop protein, which maintains plasmids at low copy number; rop
>Addgene plasmid #87363 | pBad-HisB-GRvT | addgene full sequence | sequence record 174222 | Addgene NGS Result
CCCTATGCTACTCCGTCAAGCCGTCAATTGTCTGATTCGTTACCAATTATGACAACTTGACGGCTACATC
ATTCACTTTTTCTTCACAACCGGCACGGAACTCGCTCGGGCTGGCCCCGGTGCATTTTTTAAATACCCGC
GAGAAATAGAGTTGATCGTCAAAACCAACATTGCGACCGACGGTGGCGATAGGCATCCGGGTGGTGCTCA
AAAGCAGCTTCGCCTGGCTGATACGTTGGTCCTCGCGCCAGCTTAAGACGCTAATCCCTAACTGCTGGCG
GAAAAGATGTGACAGACGCGACGGCGACAAGCAAACATGCTGTGCGACGCTGGCGATATCAAAATTGCTG
TCTGCCAGGTGATCGCTGATGTACTGACAAGCCTCGCGTACCCGATTATCCATCGGTGGATGGAGCGACT
CGTTAATCGCTTCCATGCGCCGCAGTAACAATTGCTCAAGCAGATTTATCGCCAGCAGCTCCGAATAGCG
CCCTTCCCCTTGCCCGGCGTTAATGATTTGCCCAAACAGGTCGCTGAAATGCGGCTGGTGCGCTTCATCC
GGGCGAAAGAACCCCGTATTGGCAAATATTGACGGCCAGTTAAGCCATTCATGCCAGTAGGCGCGCGGAC
GAAAGTAAACCCACTGGTGATACCATTCGCGAGCCTCCGGATGACGACCGTAGTGATGAATCTCTCCTGG
CGGGAACAGCAAAATATCACCCGGTCGGCAAACAAATTCTCGTCCCTGATTTTTCACCACCTCCTGACCG
CGAATGGTGAGATTGAGAATATAACCTTTCATTCCCAGCGGTCGGTCGATAAAAAAATCGAGATAACCGT
TGGCCTCAATCGGCGTTAAACCCGCCACCAGATGGGCATTAAACGAGTATCCCGGCAGCAGGGGATCATT
TTGCGCTTCAGCCATACTTTTCATACTCCCGCCATTCAGAGAAGAAACCAATTGTCCATATTGCATCAGA
CATTGCCGTCACTGCGTCTTTTACTGGCTCTTCTCGCTAACCAAACCGGTAACCCCGCTTATTAAAAGCA
TTCTGTAACAAAGCGGGACCAAAGCCATGACAAAAACGCGTAACAAAAGTGTCTATAATCACGGCAGAAA
AGTCCACATTGATTATTTGCACGGCGTCACACTTTGCTATGCCATAGCATTTTTATCCATAAGATTAGCG
GATCCTACCTGACGCTTTTTATCGCAACTCTCTACTGTTTCTCCATACCCGTTTTTTGGGCTAACAGGAG
GAATTAACCATGGGGGGTTCTCATCATCATCATCATCATGGTATGGCTAGCATGACTGGTGGACAGCAAA
TGGGTCGGGATCTGTACGACGATGACGATAAGGATCCGAGCTCGAGAATGGTGAGCAAGGGCGAGGAGGT
CATCAAAGAGTTCATGCGCTTCAAGGTGCGCATGGAGGGCTCCATGAACGGCCACGAGTTCGAGATCGAG
GGCGAGGGCGAGGGCCGCCCCTACGAGGGCACCCAGACCGCCAAGCTGAAGGTGACCAAGGGCGGCCCCC
TGCCCTTCGCCTGGGACATCCTGTCCCCCCTGCTCATGTACGGCTCCAAGATGTACGTGAAGCACCCCGC
CGACATCCCCGATTACAAGAAGCTGTCCTTCCCCGAGGGCTTCAAGTGGGTGCGCGTGATGAACTTCGAG
GACGGCGGTCTGGTGACCGCGACCCAGGACTCCTCCCTGCAGGACGGCACGCTGATCTACGAGGTGAAGA
TGCGCGGCACCAACTTCCCCCCCGACGGCCCCGTAATGCAGAAGAAGACCATGGGCTGGGAGGCCTCCAC
CGAGCGCCTGTACCCCCGCGACGGCGTGCTGAAGGGCGAGATCCACCAGGCCCTGAAGCTGAAGGACGGC
GGCCACTACCTGGTGGAGTTCAAGACCATCTACATGGCCAAGAAGCCCGTGCAACTGCCCGGCTACTACT
ACGTGGACACCAAGCTGGACATCACCTCCCACAACGAGGACTACACCAGGGTGGAGCAGTACGAGCGCTC
CGAGGGCCGCCACCACCTGTTCCTGTACGACGGCAGCACCGGCAGCGGCAGCTCCGGCACCATGGTCTCC
AAAGGAGAAGAAGTCATTAAAGAGTTTATGCGCTTCAAAGTCCGCATGGAAGGCAGCATGAACGGCCACG
AGTTCGAGATCGAGGGCGAGGGCGAGGGCAGGCCCTACGAGGGAACACAGACAGCTAAACTGAAAGTCAC
AAAAGGAGGACCTCTGCCTTTCGCTTGGGATATCCTGAGCCCCCAGTTCATGTACGGCAGCAAGGCCTAC
GTGAAGCACCCCGCCGACATCCCTGATTATAAAAAACTGTCCTTTCCTGAAGGATTCAAATGGGAACGCG
TCATGAATTTCGAGGACGGCGGCCTGGTGACCGTGACCCAGGACAGCAGCATCCAGGACGGCACCCTGAT
CTATAAAGTCAAAATGCGCGGAACAAATTTCCCTCCTGATGGACCTGTCATGCAGAAAAAAACCATGGGC
TGGGAAGCCAGCACCGAGAGGCTGTACCCCAGGGACGGCGTGCTGAAGGGCGAAATTCATCAGGCTCTGA
AACTGAAAGATGGAGGACATTATCTGGTCGAATTCAAAACAATCTACATGGCCAAGAAGCCCGTGCAGCT
CCCCGGCTACTACTACGTGGACACCAAGCTGGATATTACATCCCATAATGAAGATTATACAATTGTCGAA
CAGTATGAACGCTCCGAAGGAAGGCACCACCTCTTTCTGTACGGCATGGACGAGCTGTACAAGTAAGCTT
GCCTGTTTTGGCGGATGAGAGAAGATTTTCAGCCTGATACAGATTAAATCAGAACGCAGAAGCGGTCTGA
TAAAACAGAATTTGCCTGGCGGCAGTAGCGCGGTGGTCCCACCTGACCCCATGCCGAACTCAGAAGTGAA
ACGCCGTAGCGCCGATGGTAGTGTGGGGTCTCCCCATGCGAGAGTAGGGAACTGCCAGGCATCAAATAAA
ACGAAAGGCTCAGTCGAAAGACTGGGCCTTTCGTTTTATCTGTTGTTTGTCGGTGAACGCTCTCCTGAGT
AGGACAAATCCGCCGGGAGCGGATTTGAACGTTGCGAAGCAACGGCCCGGAGGGTGGCGGGCAGGACGCC
CGCCATAAACTGCCAGGCATCAAATTAAGCAGAAGGCCATCCTGACGGATGGCCTTTTTGCGTTTCTACA
AACTCTTTTGTTTATTTTTCTAAATACATTCAAATATGTATCCGCTCATGAGACAATAACCCTGATAAAT
GCTTCAATAATATTGAAAAAGGAAGAGTATGAGTATTCAACATTTCCGTGTCGCCCTTATTCCCTTTTTT
GCGGCATTTTGCCTTCCTGTTTTTGCTCACCCAGAAACGCTGGTGAAAGTAAAAGATGCTGAAGATCAGT
TGGGTGCACGAGTGGGTTACATCGAACTGGATCTCAACAGCGGTAAGATCCTTGAGAGTTTTCGCCCCGA
AGAACGTTTTCCAATGATGAGCACTTTTAAAGTTCTGCTATGTGGCGCGGTATTATCCCGTGTTGACGCC
GGGCAAGAGCAACTCGGTCGCCGCATACACTATTCTCAGAATGACTTGGTTGAGTACTCACCAGTCACAG
AAAAGCATCTTACGGATGGCATGACAGTAAGAGAATTATGCAGTGCTGCCATAACCATGAGTGATAACAC
TGCGGCCAACTTACTTCTGACAACGATCGGAGGACCGAAGGAGCTAACCGCTTTTTTGCACAACATGGGG
GATCATGTAACTCGCCTTGATCGTTGGGAACCGGAGCTGAATGAAGCCATACCAAACGACGAGCGTGACA
CCACGATGCCTGTAGCAATGGCAACAACGTTGCGCAAACTATTAACTGGCGAACTACTTACTCTAGCTTC
CCGGCAACAATTAATAGACTGGATGGAGGCGGATAAAGTTGCAGGACCACTTCTGCGCTCGGCCCTTCCG
GCTGGCTGGTTTATTGCTGATAAATCTGGAGCCGGTGAGCGTGGGTCTCGCGGTATCATTGCAGCACTGG
GGCCAGATGGTAAGCCCTCCCGTATCGTAGTTATCTACACGACGGGGAGTCAGGCAACTATGGATGAACG
AAATAGACAGATCGCTGAGATAGGTGCCTCACTGATTAAGCATTGGTAACTGTCAGACCAAGTTTACTCA
TATATACTTTAGATTGATTTAAAACTTCATTTTTAATTTAAAAGGATCTAGGTGAAGATCCTTTTTGATA
ATCTCATGACCAAAATCCCTTAACGTGAGTTTTCGTTCCACTGAGCGTCAGACCCCGTAGAAAAGATCAA
AGGATCTTCTTGAGATCCTTTTTTTCTGCGCGTAATCTGCTGCTTGCAAACAAAAAAACCACCGCTACCA
GCGGTGGTTTGTTTGCCGGATCAAGAGCTACCAACTCTTTTTCCGAAGGTAACTGGCTTCAGCAGAGCGC
AGATACCAAATACTGTCCTTCTAGTGTAGCCGTAGTTAGGCCACCACTTCAAGAACTCTGTAGCACCGCC
TACATACCTCGCTCTGCTAATCCTGTTACCAGTGGCTGCTGCCAGTGGCGATAAGTCGTGTCTTACCGGG
TTGGACTCAAGACGATAGTTACCGGATAAGGCGCAGCGGTCGGGCTGAACGGGGGGTTCGTGCACACAGC
CCAGCTTGGAGCGAACGACCTACACCGAACTGAGATACCTACAGCGTGAGCTATGAGAAAGCGCCACGCT
TCCCGAAGGGAGAAAGGCGGACAGGTATCCGGTAAGCGGCAGGGTCGGAACAGGAGAGCGCACGAGGGAG
CTTCCAGGGGGAAACGCCTGGTATCTTTATAGTCCTGTCGGGTTTCGCCACCTCTGACTTGAGCGTCGAT
TTTTGTGATGCTCGTCAGGGGGGCGGAGCCTATGGAAAAACGCCAGCAACGCGGCCTTTTTACGGTTCCT
GGCCTTTTGCTGGCCTTTTGCTCACATGTTCTTTCCTGCGTTATCCCCTGATTCTGTGGATAACCGTATT
ACCGCCTTTGAGTGAGCTGATACCGCTCGCCGCAGCCGAACGACCGAGCGCAGCGAGTCAGTGAGCGAGG
AAGCGGAAGAGCGCCTGATGCGGTATTTTCTCCTTACGCATCTGTGCGGTATTTCACACCGCATATGGTG
CACTCTCAGTACAATCTGCTCTGATGCCGCATAGTTAAGCCAGTATACACTCCGCTATCGCTACGTGACT
GGGTCATGGCTGCGCCCCGACACCCGCCAACACCCGCTGACGCGCCCTGACGGGCTTGTCTGCTCCCGGC
ATCCGCTTACAGACAAGCTGTGACCGTCTCCGGGAGCTGCATGTGTCAGAGGTTTTCACCGTCATCACCG
AAACGCGCGAGGCAGCAGATCAATTCGCGCGCGAAGGCGAAGCGGCATGCATAATGTGCCTGTCAAATGG
ACGAAGCAGGGATTCTGCAAA
