>Addgene plasmid #87363 | pBad-HisB-GRvT | depositor partial sequence | sequence record 170370 | GRvT coding region
ATGGGGGGTTCTCATCATCATCATCATCATGGTATGGCTAGCATGACTGGTGGACAGCAAATGGGTCGGG
ATCTGTACGACGATGACGATAAGGATCCGAGCTCGAGAATGGTGAGCAAGGGCGAGGAGGTCATCAAAGA
GTTCATGCGCTTCAAGGTGCGCATGGAGGGCTCCATGAACGGCCACGAGTTCGAGATCGAGGGCGAGGGC
GAGGGCCGCCCCTACGAGGGCACCCAGACCGCCAAGCTGAAGGTGACCAAGGGCGGCCCCCTGCCCTTCG
CCTGGGACATCCTGTCCCCCCTGCTCATGTACGGCTCCAAGATGTACGTGAAGCACCCCGCCGACATCCC
CGATTACAAGAAGCTGTCCTTCCCCGAGGGCTTCAAGTGGGTGCGCGTGATGAACTTCGAGGACGGCGGT
CTGGTGACCGCGACCCAGGACTCCTCCCTGCAGGACGGCACGCTGATCTACGAGGTGAAGATGCGCGGCA
CCAACTTCCCCCCCGACGGCCCCGTAATGCAGAAGAAGACCATGGGCTGGGAGGCCTCCACCGAGCGCCT
GTACCCCCGCGACGGCGTGCTGAAGGGCGAGATCCACCAGGCCCTGAAGCTGAAGGACGGCGGCCACTAC
CTGGTGGAGTTCAAGACCATCTACATGGCCAAGAAGCCCGTGCAACTGCCCGGCTACTACTACGTGGACA
CCAAGCTGGACATCACCTCCCACAACGAGGACTACACCAGGGTGGAGCAGTACGAGCGCTCCGAGGGCCG
CCACCACCTGTTCCTGTACGACGGCAGCACCGGCAGCGGCAGCTCCGGCACCATGGTCTCCAAAGGAGAA
GAAGTCATTAAAGAGTTTATGCGCTTCAAAGTCCGCATGGAAGGCAGCATGAACGGCCACGAGTTCGAGA
TCGAGGGCGAGGGCGAGGGCAGGCCCTACGAGGGAACACAGACAGCTAAACTGAAAGTCACAAAAGGAGG
ACCTCTGCCTTTCGCTTGGGATATCCTGAGCCCCCAGTTCATGTACGGCAGCAAGGCCTACGTGAAGCAC
CCCGCCGACATCCCTGATTATAAAAAACTGTCCTTTCCTGAAGGATTCAAATGGGAACGCGTCATGAATT
TCGAGGACGGCGGCCTGGTGACCGTGACCCAGGACAGCAGCATCCAGGACGGCACCCTGATCTATAAAGT
CAAAATGCGCGGAACAAATTTCCCTCCTGATGGACCTGTCATGCAGAAAAAAACCATGGGCTGGGAAGCC
AGCACCGAGAGGCTGTACCCCAGGGACGGCGTGCTGAAGGGCGAAATTCATCAGGCTCTGAAACTGAAAG
ATGGAGGACATTATCTGGTCGAATTCAAAACAATCTACATGGCCAAGAAGCCCGTGCAGCTCCCCGGCTA
CTACTACGTGGACACCAAGCTGGATATTACATCCCATAATGAAGATTATACAATTGTCGAACAGTATGAA
CGCTCCGAAGGAAGGCACCACCTCTTTCTGTACGGCATGGACGAGCTGTACAAGTAAGCTTGGCTGTTTT
GGCGGATGAGAGAAGATTTTCAGCCTGATACAGATTAAATCAGAACGCAGAAGCGGTCTGATAAAACAGA
